LOCUS       Exported 5725 bp ds-DNA circular SYN 12-MAY-2021
DEFINITION  synthetic circular DNA
ACCESSION   .
VERSION     .
KEYWORDS    pMLM292
SOURCE      synthetic DNA construct
  ORGANISM  synthetic DNA construct
REFERENCE   1 (bases 1 to 5725)
  TITLE     OPEN plasmids
REFERENCE   2 (bases 1 to 5725)
  AUTHORS   .
  TITLE     Direct Submission
  JOURNAL   Exported May 12, 2021 from SnapGene Server 1.1.58
            http://www.snapgene.com
FEATURES             Location/Qualifiers
     source          1..5725
                     /organism="synthetic DNA construct"
                     /mol_type="other DNA"
     primer_bind     complement(44..63)
                     /label=pRS-marker
                     /note="pRS vectors, use to sequence yeast selectable
                     marker"
     enhancer        235..614
                     /label=CMV enhancer
                     /note="human cytomegalovirus immediate early enhancer"
     promoter        615..818
                     /label=CMV promoter
                     /note="human cytomegalovirus (CMV) immediate early
                     promoter"
     primer_bind     769..789
                     /label=CMV-F
                     /note="Human CMV immediate early promoter, forward primer"
     primer_bind     863..882
                     /label=T7
                     /note="T7 promoter, forward primer"
     promoter        863..881
                     /label=T7 promoter
                     /note="promoter for bacteriophage T7 RNA polymerase"
     CDS             910..930
                     /codon_start=1
                     /product="nuclear localization signal of SV40 (simian virus
                     40) large T antigen"
                     /label=SV40 NLS
                     /translation="PKKKRKV"
     CDS             940..963
                     /codon_start=1
                     /product="FLAG(R) epitope tag, followed by an enterokinase
                     cleavage site"
                     /label=FLAG
                     /translation="DYKDDDDK"
     CDS             986..1573
                     /codon_start=1
                     /product="nonspecific DNA cleavage domain of the FokI
                     endonuclease (Li et al., 1992)"
                     /label=FokI cleavage domain
                     /note="must dimerize to be catalytically active"
                     /translation="QLVKSELEEKKSELRHKLKYVPHEYIELIEIARNSTQDRILEMKV
                     MEFFMKVYGYRGKHLGGSRKPDGAIYTVGSPIDYGVIVDTKAYSGGYNLPIGQADEMER
                     YVEENQTRNKHLNPNEWWKVYPSSVTEFKFLFVSGHFKGNYKAQLTRLNHITNCNGAVL
                     SVEELLIGGEMIKAGTLTLEEVRRKFNNGEINF"
     CDS             1589..1630
                     /codon_start=1
                     /product="epitope tag from simian virus 5"
                     /label=V5 tag
                     /translation="GKPIPNPLLGLDST"
     CDS             1640..1657
                     /codon_start=1
                     /product="6xHis affinity tag"
                     /label=6xHis
                     /translation="HHHHHH"
     primer_bind     complement(1680..1697)
                     /label=BGH-rev
                     /note="Bovine growth hormone terminator, reverse primer.
                     Also called BGH reverse"
     polyA_signal    1686..1910
                     /label=bGH poly(A) signal
                     /note="bovine growth hormone polyadenylation signal"
     rep_origin      1956..2384
                     /direction=RIGHT
                     /label=f1 ori
                     /note="f1 bacteriophage origin of replication; arrow
                     indicates direction of (+) strand synthesis"
     primer_bind     complement(2043..2062)
                     /label=F1ori-R
                     /note="F1 origin, reverse primer"
     primer_bind     2253..2274
                     /label=F1ori-F
                     /note="F1 origin, forward primer"
     primer_bind     complement(2393..2413)
                     /label=pBABE 3'
                     /note="SV40 enhancer, reverse primer for pBABE vectors"
     promoter        2398..2728
                     /label=SV40 promoter
                     /note="SV40 enhancer and early promoter"
     rep_origin      2579..2714
                     /label=SV40 ori
                     /note="SV40 origin of replication"
     primer_bind     2641..2660
                     /label=SV40pro-F
                     /note="SV40 promoter/origin, forward primer"
     promoter        2776..2823
                     /label=EM7 promoter
                     /note="synthetic bacterial promoter "
     CDS             2842..3240
                     /codon_start=1
                     /gene="Aspergillus terreus BSD"
                     /product="blasticidin S deaminase"
                     /label=BSD
                     /note="confers resistance to blasticidin"
                     /translation="MAKPLSQEESTLIERATATINSIPISEDYSVASAALSSDGRIFTG
                     VNVYHFTGGPCAELVVLGTAAAAAAGNLTCIVAIGNENRGILSPCGRCRQVLLDLHPGI
                     KAIVKDSDGQPTAVGIRELLPSGYVWEG"
     polyA_signal    3398..3519
                     /label=SV40 poly(A) signal
                     /note="SV40 polyadenylation signal"
     primer_bind     complement(3435..3454)
                     /label=SV40pA-R
                     /note="SV40 polyA, reverse primer"
     primer_bind     3489..3508
                     /label=EBV-rev
                     /note="SV40 polyA terminator, reverse primer"
     primer_bind     complement(3568..3584)
                     /label=M13 rev
                     /note="common sequencing primer, one of multiple similar
                     variants"
     primer_bind     complement(3568..3584)
                     /label=M13 Reverse
                     /note="In lacZ gene. Also called M13-rev"
     primer_bind     complement(3581..3603)
                     /label=M13/pUC Reverse
                     /note="In lacZ gene"
     protein_bind    3592..3608
                     /label=lac operator
                     /bound_moiety="lac repressor encoded by lacI"
                     /note="The lac repressor binds to the lac operator to
                     inhibit transcription in E. coli. This inhibition can be
                     relieved by adding lactose or
                     isopropyl-beta-D-thiogalactopyranoside (IPTG)."
     promoter        complement(3616..3646)
                     /label=lac promoter
                     /note="promoter for the E. coli lac operon"
     protein_bind    3661..3682
                     /label=CAP binding site
                     /bound_moiety="E. coli catabolite activator protein"
                     /note="CAP binding activates transcription in the presence
                     of cAMP."
     primer_bind     complement(3799..3816)
                     /label=L4440
                     /note="L4440 vector, forward primer"
     rep_origin      complement(3970..4558)
                     /direction=LEFT
                     /label=ori
                     /note="high-copy-number ColE1/pMB1/pBR322/pUC origin of
                     replication"
     primer_bind     complement(4050..4069)
                     /label=pBR322ori-F
                     /note="pBR322 origin, forward primer"
     CDS             complement(4729..5589)
                     /codon_start=1
                     /gene="bla"
                     /product="beta-lactamase"
                     /label=AmpR
                     /note="confers resistance to ampicillin, carbenicillin, and
                     related antibiotics"
                     /translation="MSIQHFRVALIPFFAAFCLPVFAHPETLVKVKDAEDQLGARVGYI
                     ELDLNSGKILESFRPEERFPMMSTFKVLLCGAVLSRIDAGQEQLGRRIHYSQNDLVEYS
                     PVTEKHLTDGMTVRELCSAAITMSDNTAANLLLTTIGGPKELTAFLHNMGDHVTRLDRW
                     EPELNEAIPNDERDTTMPVAMATTLRKLLTGELLTLASRQQLIDWMEADKVAGPLLRSA
                     LPAGWFIADKSGAGERGSRGIIAALGPDGKPSRIVVIYTTGSQATMDERNRQIAEIGAS
                     LIKHW"
     primer_bind     5352..5371
                     /label=Amp-R
                     /note="Ampicillin resistance gene, reverse primer"
     promoter        complement(5590..5694)
                     /gene="bla"
                     /label=AmpR promoter
ORIGIN
        1 gacggatcgg gagatctccc gatcccctat ggtcgactct cagtacaatc tgctctgatg
       61 ccgcatagtt aagccagtat ctgctccctg cttgtgtgtt ggaggtcgct gagtagtgcg
      121 cgagcaaaat ttaagctaca acaaggcaag gcttgaccga caattgcatg aagaatctgc
      181 ttagggttag gcgttttgcg ctgcttcgcg atgtacgggc cagatatacg cgttgacatt
      241 gattattgac tagttattaa tagtaatcaa ttacggggtc attagttcat agcccatata
      301 tggagttccg cgttacataa cttacggtaa atggcccgcc tggctgaccg cccaacgacc
      361 cccgcccatt gacgtcaata atgacgtatg ttcccatagt aacgccaata gggactttcc
      421 attgacgtca atgggtggac tatttacggt aaactgccca cttggcagta catcaagtgt
      481 atcatatgcc aagtacgccc cctattgacg tcaatgacgg taaatggccc gcctggcatt
      541 atgcccagta catgacctta tgggactttc ctacttggca gtacatctac gtattagtca
      601 tcgctattac catggtgatg cggttttggc agtacatcaa tgggcgtgga tagcggtttg
      661 actcacgggg atttccaagt ctccacccca ttgacgtcaa tgggagtttg ttttggcacc
      721 aaaatcaacg ggactttcca aaatgtcgta acaactccgc cccattgacg caaatgggcg
      781 gtaggcgtgt acggtgggag gtctatataa gcagagctct ctggctaact agagaaccca
      841 ctgcttactg gcttatcgaa attaatacga ctcactatag ggagacccaa gctggctagc
      901 accatgggac ctaagaaaaa gaggaaggtg gcggccgctg actacaagga tgacgacgat
      961 aaatctagat agtaagcttg gatcccaact agtcaaaagt gaactggagg agaagaaatc
     1021 tgaacttcgt cataaattga aatatgtgcc tcatgaatat attgaattaa ttgaaattgc
     1081 cagaaattcc actcaggata gaattcttga aatgaaggta atggaatttt ttatgaaagt
     1141 ttatggatat agaggtaaac atttgggtgg atcaaggaaa ccggacggag caatttatac
     1201 tgtcggatct cctattgatt acggtgtgat cgtggatact aaagcttata gcggaggtta
     1261 taatctgcca attggccaag cagatgaaat ggagcgatat gtcgaagaaa atcaaacacg
     1321 aaacaaacat ctcaacccta atgaatggtg gaaagtctat ccatcttctg taacggaatt
     1381 taagttttta tttgtgagtg gtcactttaa aggaaactac aaagctcagc ttacacgatt
     1441 aaatcatatc actaattgta atggagctgt tcttagtgta gaagagcttt taattggtgg
     1501 agaaatgatt aaagccggca cattaacctt agaggaagtg agacggaaat ttaataacgg
     1561 cgagataaac ttttaagggc ccttcgaagg taagcctatc cctaaccctc tcctcggtct
     1621 cgattctacg cgtaccggtc atcatcacca tcaccattga gtttaaaccc gctgatcagc
     1681 ctcgactgtg ccttctagtt gccagccatc tgttgtttgc ccctcccccg tgccttcctt
     1741 gaccctggaa ggtgccactc ccactgtcct ttcctaataa aatgaggaaa ttgcatcgca
     1801 ttgtctgagt aggtgtcatt ctattctggg gggtggggtg gggcaggaca gcaaggggga
     1861 ggattgggaa gacaatagca ggcatgctgg ggatgcggtg ggctctatgg cttctgaggc
     1921 ggaaagaacc agctggggct ctagggggta tccccnnnnn nnnnnnnnnn nnnnnnnnnn
     1981 nnnnnnnnnn nnnnnnnnnn nnnnnnnnnn nnnnnnnnnn nnnnnnnnnn nnnnnnnnnn
     2041 nnnnnnnnnn nnnnnnnnnn nnnnnnnnnn nnnnnnnnnc gccggctttc cccgtcaagc
     2101 tctaaatcgg ggcannnnnn nnnnnnnnnn nnnnnnnnnn nnnnnnnnnn nnnnnnnnnn
     2161 nnnnnnnnnn nannnnnnnn nnnnnnnnnn nnnnnnnnnn nnnnnnnnnn nnnnnnnnnn
     2221 ncctttgacg ttggagtcca cgttctttaa tagtggactc ttgttccaaa ctggaacaac
     2281 actcaaccct atctcggtct attcttttga tttataaggg attttgggga tttcggccta
     2341 ttggttaaaa aatgagctga tttaacaaaa atttaacgcg aattaattct gtggaatgtg
     2401 tgtcagttag ggtgtggaaa gtccccaggc tccccaggca ggcagaagta tgcaaagcat
     2461 gcatctcaat tagtcagcaa ccaggtgtgg aaagtcccca ggctccccag caggcagaag
     2521 tatgcaaagc atgcatctca attagtcagc aaccatagtc ccgcccctaa ctccgcccat
     2581 cccgccccta actccgccca gttccgccca ttctccgccc catggctgac taattttttt
     2641 tatttatgca gaggccgagg ccgcctctgc ctctgagcta ttccagaagt agtgaggagg
     2701 cttttttgga ggcctaggct tttgcaaaaa gctcccggga gcttgtatat ccattttcgg
     2761 atctgatcag cacgtgttga caattaatca tcggcatagt atatcggcat agtataatac
     2821 gacaaggtga ggaactaaac catggccaag cctttgtctc aagaagaatc caccctcatt
     2881 gaaagagcaa cggctacaat caacagcatc cccatctctg aagactacag cgtcgccagc
     2941 gcagctctct ctagcgacgg ccgcatcttc actggtgtca atgtatatca ttttactggg
     3001 ggaccttgtg cagaactcgt ggtgctgggc actgctgctg ctgcggcagc tggcaacctg
     3061 acttgtatcg tcgcgatcgg aaatgagaac aggggcatct tgagcccctg cggacggtgt
     3121 cgacaggtgc ttctcgatct gcatcctggg atcaaagcga tagtgaagga cagtgatgga
     3181 cagccgacgg cagttgggat tcgtgaattg ctgccctctg gttatgtgtg ggagggctaa
     3241 gcacttcgtg gccgaggagc aggactgaca cgtgctacga gatttcgatt ccaccgccgc
     3301 cttctatgaa aggttgggct tcggaatcgt tttccgggac gccggctgga tgatcctcca
     3361 gcgcggggat ctcatgctgg agttcttcgc ccaccccaac ttgtttattg cagcttataa
     3421 tggttacaaa taaagcaata gcatcacaaa tttcacaaat aaagcatttt tttcactgca
     3481 ttctagttgt ggtttgtcca aactcatcaa tgtatcttat catgtctgta taccgtcgac
     3541 ctctagctag agcttggcgt aatcatggtc atagctgttt cctgtgtgaa attgttatcc
     3601 gctcacaatt ccacacaaca tacgagccgg aagcataaag tgtaaagcct ggggtgccta
     3661 atgagtgagc taactcacat taattgcgtt gcgctcactg cccgctttcc agtcgggaaa
     3721 cctgtcgtgc cagctgcatt aatgaatcgg ccaacgcgcg gggagaggcg gtttgcgtat
     3781 tgggcgctct tccgcttcct cgctcactga ctcgctgcgc tcggtcgttc ggctgcggcg
     3841 agcggtatca gctcactcaa aggcggtaat acggttatcc acagaatcag gggataacgc
     3901 aggaaagaac atgtgagcaa aaggccagca aaaggccagg aaccgtaaaa aggccgcgtt
     3961 gctggcgttt ttccataggc tccgcccccc tgacgagcat cacaaaaatc gacgctcaag
     4021 tcagaggtgg cgaaacccga caggactata aagataccag gcgtttcccc ctggaagctc
     4081 cctcgtgcgc tctcctgttc cgaccctgcc gcttaccgga tacctgtccg cctttctccc
     4141 ttcgggaagc gtggcgcttt ctcaatgctc acgctgtagg tatctcagtt cggtgtaggt
     4201 cgttcgctcc aagctgggct gtgtgcacga accccccgtt cagcccgacc gctgcgcctt
     4261 atccggtaac tatcgtcttg agtccaaccc ggtaagacac gacttatcgc cactggcagc
     4321 agccactggt aacaggatta gcagagcgag gtatgtaggc ggtgctacag agttcttgaa
     4381 gtggtggcct aactacggct acactagaag gacagtattt ggtatctgcg ctctgctgaa
     4441 gccagttacc ttcggaaaaa gagttggtag ctcttgatcc ggcaaacaaa ccaccgctgg
     4501 tagcggtggt ttttttgttt gcaagcagca gattacgcgc agaaaaaaag gatctcaaga
     4561 agatcctttg atcttttcta cggggtctga cgctcagtgg aacgaaaact cacgttaagg
     4621 gattttggtc atgagattat caaaaaggat cttcacctag atccttttaa attaaaaatg
     4681 aagttttaaa tcaatctaaa gtatatatga gtaaacttgg tctgacagtt accaatgctt
     4741 aatcagtgag gcacctatct cagcgatctg tctatttcgt tcatccatag ttgcctgact
     4801 ccccgtcgtg tagataacta cgatacggga gggcttacca tctggcccca gtgctgcaat
     4861 gataccgcga gacccacgct caccggctcc agatttatca gcaataaacc agccagccgg
     4921 aagggccgag cgcagaagtg gtcctgcaac tttatccgcc tccatccagt ctattaattg
     4981 ttgccgggaa gctagagtaa gtagttcgcc agttaatagt ttgcgcaacg ttgttgccat
     5041 tgctacaggc atcgtggtgt cacgctcgtc gtttggtatg gcttcattca gctccggttc
     5101 ccaacgatca aggcgagtta catgatcccc catgttgtgc aaaaaagcgg ttagctcctt
     5161 cggtcctccg atcgttgtca gaagtaagtt ggccgcagtg ttatcactca tggttatggc
     5221 agcactgcat aattctctta ctgtcatgcc atccgtaaga tgcttttctg tgactggtga
     5281 gtactcaacc aagtcattct gagaatagtg tatgcggcga ccgagttgct cttgcccggc
     5341 gtcaatacgg gataataccg cgccacatag cagaacttta aaagtgctca tcattggaaa
     5401 acgttcttcg gggcgaaaac tctcaaggat cttaccgctg ttgagatcca gttcgatgta
     5461 acccactcgt gcacccaact gatcttcagc atcttttact ttcaccagcg tttctgggtg
     5521 agcaaaaaca ggaaggcaaa atgccgcaaa aaagggaata agggcgacac ggaaatgttg
     5581 aatactcata ctcttccttt ttcaatatta ttgaagcatt tatcagggtt attgtctcat
     5641 gagcggatac atatttgaat gtatttagaa aaataaacaa ataggggttc cgcgcacatt
     5701 tccccgaaaa gtgccacctg acgtc
//
