[The description below was written by a language model from this plasmid's Addgene catalogue record and the feature table of its GenBank file.]
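Description:
pMLM292 is a 5,725 bp empty-backbone expression vector for building zinc-finger nucleases (ZFNs) for use in mammalian cells and zebrafish. It is propagated in E. coli as a high-copy plasmid through a pUC-type origin and selected with ampicillin via the bla gene. An f1 origin is also present. A second cassette places the blasticidin S deaminase gene under both the SV40 early promoter/origin and the bacterial EM7 promoter, followed by an SV40 polyadenylation signal, so blasticidin selection is possible in eukaryotic cells as well as in bacteria.

The expression unit is driven by the human CMV immediate-early enhancer and promoter. A T7 promoter lies just downstream, which would allow in vitro transcription of the coding region. The open reading frame begins with a start codon, an SV40 nuclear localization signal and an N-terminal FLAG tag. Unique XbaI and BamHI sites follow, and then the FokI nonspecific cleavage domain, a stop codon and the bGH polyadenylation signal. Cloning a zinc-finger array, such as one generated by the OPEN method, between XbaI and BamHI fuses it in frame to FokI and yields a complete nuclear-targeted, FLAG-tagged ZFN. The feature table also annotates V5 and 6xHis tags, but these sit beyond the ZFN stop codon noted by the depositor and so should not be part of the protein.

According to the depositor, the vector is identical to pST1374 except for two FokI substitutions, Q486E and I499L (the "-" variant). These confer heterodimeric behaviour on the nuclease domain, so it is meant to be paired with a ZFN carrying the complementary FokI variant. The associated work concerns targeted mutagenesis in zebrafish with customized ZFNs.
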