Addgene plasmid #21873: pMLM292
Purpose: (Empty Backbone)
Depositing lab: Keith Joung. Publication: Targeted mutagenesis in zebrafish using customized zinc-finger nucleases. Foley JE, Maeder ML, Pearlberg J, Joung JK, Peterson RT, Yeh JR. Nat Protoc. 2009. 4(12):1855-67. 10.1038/nprot.2009.209 PubMed 20010934.
Backbone
  Vector backbone: pMLM292
  Backbone size (bp): 5725
  Vector type: Mammalian Expression ; zebrafish expression
Growth in bacteria
  Bacterial resistance: Ampicillin, 100 μg/mL
  Growth temperature: 37°C
  Growth strain: DH5alpha
  Copy number: High Copy
Gene/Insert
  Gene/Insert name: None
  Tag / fusion protein: Flag (N terminal on backbone)
  Cloning method: Restriction Enzyme; 5′ cloning site XbaI (not destroyed); 3′ cloning site BamHI (not destroyed)
  Sequencing primers: 5′ CMV-F
Terms and licenses: Academic/Nonprofit Terms; Industry Terms: Not Available to Industry
Depositor comments: Zinc fingers are cloned in between the unique XbaI and BamHI sites. This results in an expression vector which encodes a ZFN with the OPEN zinc finger array fused to the mutant FokI nuclease domain. pMLM292 is identical to pST1374 except that it harbors two mutations in the FokI nuclease domain (Q486E, I499L; aka the “-“ mutation see Miller et al., Nat. Biotech 2007, PMID 17603475) which confers heterodimeric behavior on these domains 235- 822: CMV promoter / 771-775: CAAT box / 804-808: TATA box / 819: 3' end of hCMV / 904-906: ZFN start codon / 910-930: SV40 nuclease localization signal (NLS) / 940- 963: FLAG tag / 964- 969: XbaI site / 980- 985: BamHI site / 986-1573: FokI nuclease domain / 1292&1294: Q486E heterodimer FokI mutation / 1331: I499L heterodimer FokI mutation / 1574-1576: ZFN stop codon / 1686-1910: BGH polyadenylation sequence / 1956-2384: f1 origin / 2411-2720: SV40 early promoter and origin / 2775-2841: EM-7 Promoter / 2842-3240: Blasticidin resistance gene / 3398-3528: SV40 late polyA signal / 3955-4574: pUC origin / 4729-5589: ampicillin (bla) resistance gene (complementary strand) / 5590-5688: bla promoter (complementary strand)
How to cite: pMLM292 was a gift from Keith Joung (Addgene plasmid # 21873 ; http://n2t.net/addgene:21873 ; RRID:Addgene_21873)
