>Addgene plasmid #21873 | pMLM292 | addgene partial sequence | sequence record 39923 | CMV-F 5'-CGCAAATGGGCGGTAGGCGTG-3'
ACCCACTGCTTACTGGCTTATCGAAATTAATACGACTCACTATAGGGAGACCCAAGCTGGCTAGCACCAT
GGGACCTAAGAAAAAGAGGAAGGTGGCGGCCGCTGACTACAAGGATGACGACGATAAATCTAGATAGTAA
GCTTGGATCCCAACTAGTCAAAAGTGAACTGGAGGAGAAGAAATCTGAACTTCGTCATAAATTGAAATAT
GTGCCTCATGAATATATTGAATTAATTGAAATTGCCAGAAATTCCACTCAGGATAGAATTCTTGAAATGA
AGGTAATGGAATTTTTTATGAAAGTTTATGGATATAGAGGTAAACATTTGGGTGGATCAAGGAAACCGGA
CGGAGCAATTTATACTGTCGGATCTCCTATTGATTACGGTGTGATCGTGGATACTAAAGCTTATAGCGGA
GGTTATAATCTGCCAATTGGCCAAGCAGATGAAATGGAGCGATATGTCGAAGAAAATCAAACACGAAACA
AACATCTCAACCCTAATGAATGGTGGAAAGTCTATCCATCTTCTGTAACGGAATTTAAGTTTTTATTTGT
GAGTGGTCACTTTAAAGGAAACTACAAAGCTCAGCTTACACGATTAAATCATATCACTAATTGTAATGGA
GCTGTTCTTAGTGTAGAAGAGCTTTTAATTGGTGGAGAAATGATTAA
